>Addgene plasmid #224163 | AiP12446 - pAAV-AiE0616h-minBG-SYFP2-WPRE3-BGHpA (Alias: CN2446) | addgene full sequence | sequence record 446884 | Addgene NGS Result
CCTGCAGGCAGCTGCGCGCTCGCTCGCTCACTGAGGCCGCCCGGGCGTCGGGCGACCTTTGGTCGCCCGG
CCTCAGTGAGCGAGCGAGCGCGCAGAGAGGGAGTGGCCAACTCCATCACTAGGGGTTCCTGCGGCCGCAC
GCGTTCCATTGCAGCTTCTCTCTCTCTCTCTCTCTCTCTGAGTCATCTTTACAAGCCCCTGAAACAATGG
TATTTAAGGAGGGAGCTTTCTCAACACCTGAAATCCCTACAGAAAGGTTGAGCTTCCTTGGTAAAGCATT
TACCTGCTGGGGGAGGGTGCATGGAGTGACATGGTTTTCACATTTGAGAAAGGTAAGTGGGAGGGAATAT
CAGACAACTGCAGAGTGCAGATTATCATTTAAATAAAATCCCCATGGGGCTCGCTGGCAGCATTAAAATT
GCTCCTGCCTCTGTGGTGCTGTCACAGAACAGCCTCTCTCCTTTATTCTGCTTTACCATAGAAAGAGGCA
GTGTGGTGCAGTGGAAATACCCCAGGGCTGAATCCTAGGATTCAAGTCTGATCCATCATCTCTGGGCTGT
GTGAGCTCGGGCTGGGCATAAAAGTCAGGGCAGAGCCATCTATTGCTTACATTTGCTTCTGGGATCCAGA
TCTTTCGAAGCTAGCGCTACCGGTCGCCACCATGGTGAGCAAGGGCGAGGAGCTGTTCACCGGGGTGGTG
CCCATCCTGGTCGAGCTGGACGGCGACGTAAACGGCCACAAGTTCAGCGTGTCCGGCGAGGGCGAGGGCG
ATGCCACCTACGGCAAGCTGACCCTGAAGCTGATCTGCACCACCGGCAAGCTGCCCGTGCCCTGGCCCAC
CCTCGTGACCACCCTGGGCTACGGCGTGCAGTGCTTCGCCCGCTACCCCGACCACATGAAGCAGCACGAC
TTCTTCAAGTCCGCCATGCCCGAAGGCTACGTCCAGGAGCGCACCATCTTCTTCAAGGACGACGGCAACT
ACAAGACCCGCGCCGAGGTGAAGTTCGAGGGCGACACCCTGGTGAACCGCATCGAGCTGAAGGGCATCGA
CTTCAAGGAGGACGGCAACATCCTGGGGCACAAGCTGGAGTACAACTACAACAGCCACAACGTCTATATC
ACCGCCGACAAGCAGAAGAACGGCATCAAGGCCAACTTCAAGATCCGCCACAACATCGAGGACGGCGGCG
TGCAGCTCGCCGACCACTACCAGCAGAACACCCCCATCGGCGACGGCCCCGTGCTGCTGCCCGACAACCA
CTACCTGAGCTACCAGTCCAAGCTGAGCAAAGACCCCAACGAGAAGCGCGATCACATGGTCCTGCTGGAG
TTCGTGACCGCCGCCGGGATCACTCTCGGCATGGACGAGCTGTACAAGTAAGTCGACGGCGCGCCGCGGC
CGCGAATTCGATATCATAATCAACCTCTGGATTACAAAATTTGTGAAAGATTGACTGGTATTCTTAACTA
TGTTGCTCCTTTTACGCTATGTGGATACGCTGCTTTAATGCCTTTGTATCATGCTATTGCTTCCCGTATG
GCTTTCATTTTCTCCTCCTTGTATAAATCCTGGTTAGTTCTTGCCACGGCGGAACTCATCGCCGCCTGCC
TTGCCCGCTGCTGGACAGGGGCTCGGCTGTTGGGCACTGACAATTCCGTGGCTCGAGAGATCTTCGACTG
TGCCTTCTAGTTGCCAGCCATCTGTTGTTTGCCCCTCCCCCGTGCCTTCCTTGACCCTGGAAGGTGCCAC
TCCCACTGTCCTTTCCTAATAAAATGAGGAAATTGCATCGCATTGTCTGAGTAGGTGTCATTCTATTCTG
GGGGGTGGGGTGGGGCAGGACAGCAAGGGGGAGGATTGGGAAGACAATAGCAGGCATGAGATCTCACGTG
CGGACCGAGCGGCCGCAGGAACCCCTAGTGATGGAGTTGGCCACTCCCTCTCTGCGCGCTCGCTCGCTCA
CTGAGGCCGGGCGACCAAAGGTCGCCCGACGCCCGGGCTTTGCCCGGGCGGCCTCAGTGAGCGAGCGAGC
GCGCAGCTGCCTGCAGGGGCGCCTGATGCGGTATTTTCTCCTTACGCATCTGTGCGGTATTTCACACCGC
ATA
[95 nt withheld, positions 2104-2198]
T
[46 nt withheld, positions 2200-2245]
C
[141 nt withheld, positions 2247-2387]
CCTTTGACGTTGGAGTCCACGTTCTTT
[37 nt withheld, positions 2415-2451]
ACTCTATCTCGGGCTATTCTTTTGATTTATAAGGGATTTTGCCGATTTCGGTCTATTGGTTAAAAAATGA
GCTGATTTAACAAAAATTTAACGCGAATTTTAACAAAATATTAACGTTTACAATTTTATGGTGCACTCTC
AGTACAATCTGCTCTGATGCCGCATAGTTAAGCCAGCCCCGACACCCGCCAACACCCGCTGACGCGCCCT
GACGGGCTTGTCTGCTCCCGGCATCCGCTTACAGACAAGCTGTGACCGTCTCCGGGAGCTGCATGTGTCA
GAGGTTTTCACCGTCATCACCGAAACGCGCGAGACGAAAGGGCCTCGTGATACGCCTATTTTTATAGGTT
AATGTCATGATAATAATGGTTTCTTAGACGTCAGGTGGCACTTTTCGGGGAAATGTGCGCGGAACCCCTA
TTTGTTTATTTTTCTAAATACATTCAAATATGTATCCGCTCATGAGACAATAACCCTGATAAATGCTTCA
ATAATATTGAAAAAGGAAGAGTATGAGTATTCAACATTTCCGTGTCGCCCTTATTCCCTTTTTTGCGGCA
TTTTGCCTTCCTGTTTTTGCTCACCCAGAAACGCTGGTGAAAGTAAAAGATGCTGAAGATCAGTTGGGTG
CACGAGTGGGTTACATCGAACTGGATCTCAACAGCGGTAAGATCCTTGAGAGTTTTCGCCCCGAAGAACG
TTTTCCAATGATGAGCACTTTTAAAGTTCTGCTATGTGGCGCGGTATTATCCCGTATTGACGCCGGGCAA
GAGCAACTCGGTCGCCGCATACACTATTCTCAGAATGACTTGGTTGAGTACTCACCAGTCACAGAAAAGC
ATCTTACGGATGGCATGACAGTAAGAGAATTATGCAGTGCTGCCATAACCATGAGTGATAACACTGCGGC
CAACTTACTTCTGACAACGATCGGAGGACCGAAGGAGCTAACCGCTTTTTTGCACAACATGGGGGATCAT
GTAACTCGCCTTGATCGTTGGGAACCGGAGCTGAATGAAGCCATACCAAACGACGAGCGTGACACCACGA
TGCCTGTAGCAATGGCAACAACGTTGCGCAAACTATTAACTGGCGAACTACTTACTCTAGCTTCCCGGCA
ACAATTAATAGACTGGATGGAGGCGGATAAAGTTGCAGGACCACTTCTGCGCTCGGCCCTTCCGGCTGGC
TGGTTTATTGCTGATAAATCTGGAGCCGGTGAGCGTGGGTCTCGCGGTATCATTGCAGCACTGGGGCCAG
ATGGTAAGCCCTCCCGTATCGTAGTTATCTACACGACGGGGAGTCAGGCAACTATGGATGAACGAAATAG
ACAGATCGCTGAGATAGGTGCCTCACTGATTAAGCATTGGTAACTGTCAGACCAAGTTTACTCATATATA
CTTTAGATTGATTTAAAACTTCATTTTTAATTTAAAAGGATCTAGGTGAAGATCCTTTTTGATAATCTCA
TGACCAAAATCCCTTAACGTGAGTTTTCGTTCCACTGAGCGTCAGACCCCGTAGAAAAGATCAAAGGATC
TTCTTGAGATCCTTTTTTTCTGCGCGTAATCTGCTGCTTGCAAACAAAAAAACCACCGCTACCAGCGGTG
GTTTGTTTGCCGGATCAAGAGCTACCAACTCTTTTTCCGAAGGTAACTGGCTTCAGCAGAGCGCAGATAC
CAAATACTGTTCTTCTAGTGTAGCCGTAGTTAGGCCACCACTTCAAGAACTCTGTAGCACCGCCTACATA
CCTCGCTCTGCTAATCCTGTTACCAGTGGCTGCTGCCAGTGGCGATAAGTCGTGTCTTACCGGGTTGGAC
TCAAGACGATAGTTACCGGATAAGGCGCAGCGGTCGGGCTGAACGGGGGGTTCGTGCACACAGCCCAGCT
TGGAGCGAACGACCTACACCGAACTGAGATACCTACAGCGTGAGCTATGAGAAAGCGCCACGCTTCCCGA
AGGGAGAAAGGCGGACAGGTATCCGGTAAGCGGCAGGGTCGGAACAGGAGAGCGCACGAGGGAGCTTCCA
GGGGGAAACGCCTGGTATCTTTATAGTCCTGTCGGGTTTCGCCACCTCTGACTTGAGCGTCGATTTTTGT
GATGCTCGTCAGGGGGGCGGAGCCTATGGAAAAACGCCAGCAACGCGGCCTTTTTACGGTTCCTGGCCTT
TTGCTGGCCTTTTGCTCACATGT
Features (pLannotate 1.2.2; 14 found; start..end, strand, type, name):
     12..39      +  repeat_region  AAV2 ITR (fragment): inverted terminal repeat of adeno-associated virus serotype 2 inverted
     68..95      +  repeat_region  AAV2 ITR (fragment): inverted terminal repeat of adeno-associated virus serotype 2 inverted
    662..1378    +  CDS            SYFP2: SYFP2 is a basic (constitutively fluorescent) yellow fluorescent protein published in 2006, derived from Aequorea victoria. It is reported to be a very rapidly-maturing monomer with moderate acid sensitivity.
   1418..1575    +  misc_feature   WPRE (fragment): woodchuck hepatitis virus posttranscriptional regulatory element
   1581..1661    +  misc_feature   WPRE (fragment): woodchuck hepatitis virus posttranscriptional regulatory element
   1678..1789    +  polyA_signal   bGH poly(A) signal: bovine growth hormone polyadenylation signal
   1907..2047    +  repeat_region  AAV2 ITR: inverted terminal repeat of adeno-associated virus serotype 2 inverted
   2052..2103    -  misc_feature   bom (fragment): basis of mobility region from pBR322
   2122..2577    +  rep_origin     f1 ori (sequence partly withheld): f1 bacteriophage origin of replication; arrow indicates direction of (+) strand synthesis
   2578..2627    -  misc_feature   bom (fragment): basis of mobility region from pBR322
   2729..2764    -  CDS            rop (fragment): Rop protein, which maintains plasmids at low copy number; rop
   2859..2963    +  promoter       AmpR promoter: bla
   2964..3824    +  CDS            AmpR: β-lactamase; bla; confers resistance to ampicillin, carbenicillin, and related antibiotics
   3995..4583    +  rep_origin     ori: high-copy-number ColE1/pMB1/pBR322/pUC origin of replication
