[The description below was written by a language model from this plasmid's Addgene catalogue record and pLannotate feature annotations shown in this document.]
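Description:
AiP12446 - pAAV-AiE0616h-minBG-SYFP2-WPRE3-BGHpA (alias CN2446) is a recombinant AAV transfer plasmid of about 4.6 kb from an enhancer-AAV toolbox built to access striatal cell types. It is maintained in E. coli as a high-copy plasmid through a ColE1/pUC-type origin and selected with ampicillin via the bla gene and its promoter. The backbone also carries an f1 phage origin, along with small remnants of the pBR322 bom and rop regions. The payload is flanked by AAV2 inverted terminal repeats, which direct replication and packaging of the intervening DNA into AAV particles when helper functions are supplied. The right ITR is annotated intact, while the left one is detected only as two short fragments, which may reflect the difficulty of sequencing or annotating these repeats.

The expression cassette is driven by AiE0616h, an enhancer sequence designed to direct AAV-mediated transgene expression in D1 medium spiny neuron subtypes; the record adds a note about the CEA, presumably flagging central amygdala labelling. According to the construct name, the enhancer is paired with a minimal beta-globin promoter (minBG). Neither element is picked up in the feature table, but both would lie in the unannotated stretch between the left ITR and the reporter. The reporter is SYFP2, a monomeric, rapidly maturing yellow fluorescent protein derived from Aequorea victoria. It is followed by WPRE3, a shortened woodchuck hepatitis virus posttranscriptional element that appears as two WPRE fragments and boosts transcript expression while saving packaging space, and then by the bovine growth hormone polyadenylation signal. The construct serves to produce AAV that fluorescently labels the targeted neurons, allowing the cell-type specificity of the enhancer to be visualised and evaluated.
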