Addgene plasmid #224163: AiP12446 - pAAV-AiE0616h-minBG-SYFP2-WPRE3-BGHpA (Alias: CN2446)
Purpose: AiE0616h is an enhancer sequence, designed to drive AAV-mediated transgene expression in D1 MSN subtypes (note CEA)
Depositing lab: Allen Institute for Brain Science & Jonathan Ting. Depositing organization: Allen Institute. Publication: Enhancer AAV toolbox for accessing and perturbing striatal cell types and circuits. Hunker AC, Wirthlin ME, Gill G, Johansen NJ, Hooper M, Omstead V, Vargas S, Lerma MN, Taskin N, Weed N, Laird WD, Bishaw YM, Bendrick JL, Gore BB, Ben-Simon Y, Opitz-Araya X, Martinez RA, Way SW, Thyagarajan B, Otto S, Sanchez REA, Alexander JR, Amaya A, Amster A, Arbuckle J, Ayala A, Baker PM, Barcelli T, Barta S, Bertagnolli D, Bielstein C, Bishwakarma P, Bowlus J, Boyer G, Brouner K, Casian B, Casper T, Chakka AB, Chakrabarty R, Chong P, Clark M, Colbert K, Daniel S, Dawe T, Departee M, DiValentin P, Donadio NP, Dotson NI, Dwivedi D, Egdorf T, Fliss T, Gary A, Goldy J, Grasso C, Groce EL, Gudsnuk K, Han W, Haradon Z, Hastings S, Helback O, Ho WV, Huang C, Johnson T, Jones DL, Juneau Z, Kenney J, Leibly M, Li S, Liang E, Loeffler H, Lusk NA, Madigan Z, Malloy J, Malone J, McCue R, Melchor J, Mich JK, Moosman S, Morin E, Naidoo R, Newman D, Ngo K, Nguyen K, Oster AL, Ouellette B, Oyama AA, Pena N, Pham T, Phillips E, Pom C, Potekhina L, Ransford S, Ray PL, Reding M, Rette DF, Reynoldson C, Rimorin C, Sigler AR, Rocha DB, Ronellenfitch K, Ruiz A, Sawyer L, Sevigny JP, Shapovalova NV, Shepard N, Shulga L, Soliman S, Staats B, Taormina MJ, Tieu M, Wang Y, Wilkes J, Wood T, Zhou T, Williford A, Dee N, Mollenkopf T, Ng L, Esposito L, Kalmbach BE, Yao S, Ariza J, Collman F, Mufti S, Smith K, Waters J, Ersing I, Patrick M, Zeng H, Lein ES, Kojima Y, Horwitz G, Owen SF, Levi BP, Daigle TL, Tasic B, Bakken TE, Ting JT. Neuron. 2025 May 21;113(10):1507-1524.e17. doi: 10.1016/j.neuron.2025.04.035. PubMed 40403704.
Backbone
  Vector backbone: rAAV
  Vector type: AAV
Growth in bacteria
  Bacterial resistance: Ampicillin, 100 μg/mL
  Growth temperature: 30°C
  Growth strain: NEB Stable
  Copy number: High Copy
Gene/Insert
  Gene/Insert name: SYFP2
  Species: Synthetic
  Cloning method: Restriction Enzyme; 5′ cloning site unknown (unknown if destroyed)
Terms and licenses: Academic/Nonprofit Terms; Industry Terms: Not Available to Industry
Depositor comments: Allen Institute plasmid alias: CN2446 . This work supported by NIH BRAIN Initiative grant UF1MH128339.
How to cite: AiP12446 - pAAV-AiE0616h-minBG-SYFP2-WPRE3-BGHpA (Alias: CN2446) was a gift from Allen Institute for Brain Science & Jonathan Ting (Addgene plasmid # 224163 ; http://n2t.net/addgene:224163 ; RRID:Addgene_224163)
